>Addgene plasmid #145453 | pGBW-m4046449 | depositor full sequence | sequence record 287630 | Full Sequence
GCGGCCGCCCCACACACCATAGCTTCAAAATGTTTCTACTCCTTTTTTACTCTTCCAGATTTTCTCGGAC
TCCGCGCATCGCCGTACCACTTCAAAACACCCAAGCACAGCATACTAAATTTCCCCTCTTTCTTCCTCTA
GGGTGTCGTTAATTACCCGTACTAAAGGTTTGGAAAAGAAAAAAGAGACCGCCTCGTTTCTTTTTCTTCG
TCGAAAAAGGCAATAAAAATTTTTATCACGTTTCTTTTTCTTGAAAATTTTTTTTTTTGATTTTTTTCTC
TTTCGATGACCTCCCATTGATATTTAAGTTAATAAACGGTCTTCAATTTCTCAAGTTTCAGTTTCATTTT
TCTTGTTCTATTACAACTTTTTTTACTTCTTGCTCATTAGAAAGAAAGCATAGCAATCTAATCTAAGTTT
TAATTACAAAATGGAGAGCCTTGTCCCTGGTTTCAAC
[348 nt withheld, positions 458-805]
AACGGTAATAAAGGAGCTGGTGGCCATAGTTACGGCGCCGATCTAAAGTCATTTGACTTAGGCGACGAGC
TTGGCACTGATCCTTATGAAGATTTTCAAGAAAACTGGAACACTAAACATAGCAGTGGTGTTACCCGTGA
ACTCATGCGTGAGCTTAACGGACTCGTGCCGAGAGGTTCTCACCATCATCACCATCATTAAACAGGCCCC
TTTTCCTTTGTCGATATCATGTAATTAGTTATGTCACGCTTACATTCACGCCCTCCTCCCACATCCGCTC
TAACCGAAAAGGAAGGAGTTAGACAACCTGAAGTCTAGGTCCCTATTTATTTTTTTTAATAGTTATGTTA
GTATTAAGAACGTTATTTATATTTCAAATTTTTCTTTTTTTTCTGTACAAAGCGGCCGCCGAACCACTAG
TGCACTGCAGTACACGGTTTCCTTGAAATTTTTTTGATTCGGTAATCTCCGAACAGAAGGAAGAACGAAG
GAAGGAGCACAGACTTAGATTGGTATATATACGCATATGTAGTGTTGAAGAAACATGAAATTGCCCAGTA
TTCTTAACCCAACTGCACAGAACAAAAACGTGCAGGAAACGAAGATAAATCATGTCGAAAGCTACATATA
AGGAACGTGCTGCTACTCATCCTAGTCCTGTTGCTGCCAAGCTATTTAATATCATGCACGAAAAGCAAAC
AAACTTGTGTGCTTCATTGGATGTTCGTACCACCAAGGAATTACTGGAGTTAGTTGAAGCATTAGGTCCC
AAAATTTGTTTACTAAAAACACATGTGGATATCTTGACTGATTTTTCCATGGAGGGCACAGTTAAGCCGC
TAAAGGCATTATCCGCCAAGTACAATTTTTTACTCTTCGAGGACAGAAAATTTGCTGACATTGGTAATAC
AGTCAAATTGCAGTACTCTGCGGGTGTATACAGAATAGCAGAATGGGCAGACATTACGAATGCACACGGT
GTGGTGGGCCCAGGTATTGTTAGCGGTTTGAAGCAGGCGGCAGAAGAAGTAACAAAGGAACCTAGAGGCC
TTTTGATGTTAGCAGAATTGTCATGCAAGGGCTCCCTATCTACTGGAGAATATACTAAGGGTACTGTTGA
CATTGCGAAGAGCGACAAAGATTTTGTTATCGGCTTTATTGCTCAAAGAGACATGGGTGGAAGAGATGAA
GGTTACGATTGGTTGATTATGACACCCGGTGTGGGTTTAGATGACAAGGGAGATGCATTGGGTCAACAGT
ATAGAACCGTGGATGATGTGGTTTCTACAGGATCTGACATTATTATTGTTGGAAGAGGACTATTTGCAAA
GGGAAGGGATGCTAAGGTAGAGGGTGAACGTTACAGAAAAGCAGGCTGGGAAGCATATTTGAGAAGATGC
GGCCAGCAAAACTAAAAAACTGTATTATAAGTAAATGCATGTATACTAAACTCACAAATTAGAGCTTCAA
TTTAATTATATCAGTTATTACCCGAGTAACGAAGCATCTGTGCTTCATTTTGTAGAACAAAAATGCAACG
CGAGAGCGCTAATTTTTCAAACAAAGAATCTGAGCTGCATTTTTACAGAACAGAAATGCAACGCGAAAGC
GCTATTTTACCAACGAAGAATCTGTGCTTCATTTTTGTAAAACAAAAATGCAACGCGAGAGCGCTAATTT
TTCAAACAAAGAATCTGAGCTGCATTTTTACAGAACAGAAATGCAACGCGAGAGCGCTATTTTACCAACA
AAGAATCTATACTTCTTTTTTGTTCTACAAAAATGCATCCCGAGAGCGCTATTTTTCTAACAAAGCATCT
TAGATTACTTTTTTTCTCCTTTGTGCGCTCTATAATGCAGTCTCTTGATAACTTTTTGCACTGTAGGTCC
GTTAAGGTTAGAAGAAGGCTACTTTGGTGTCTATTTTCTCTTCCATAAAAAAAGCCTGACTCCACTTCCC
GCGTTTACTGATTACTAGCGAAGCTGCGGGTGCATTTTTTCAAGATAAAGGCATCCCCGATTATATTCTA
TACCGATGTGGATTGCGCATACTTTGTGAACAGAAAGTGATAGCGTTGATGATTCTTCATTGGTCAGAAA
ATTATGAACGGTTTCTTCTATTTTGTCTCTATATACTACGTATAGGAAATGTTTACATTTTCGTATTGTT
TTCGATTCACTCTATGAATAGTTCTTACTACAATTTTTTTGTCTAAAGAGTAATACTAGAGATAAACATA
AAAAATGTAGAGGTCGAGTTTAGATGCAAGTTCAAGGAGCGAAAGGTGGATGGGTAGGTTATATAGGGAT
ATAGCACAGAGATATATAGCAAAGAGATACTTTTGAGCAATGTTTGTGGAAGCGGTATTCGCAATATTTT
AGTAGCTCGTTACAGTCCGGTGCGTTTTTGGTTTTTTGAAAGTGCGTCATCAGAGCGCTTTTGGTTTTCA
AAAGCGCTCTGAAGTTCCTATACTTTCTAGCTAGAGAATAGGAACTTCCCGAGCGGCCGCGTGTTACAAG
CTTGACTCCAGCGTAACTGGACTGCAATCAACTCACTGGCTCACCTTCACGGGTGGGCCTTTCTTCGGTA
GAAAATCAAAGGATCTTCTTGAGATCCTTTTTTTCTGCGCGTAATCTGCTGCTTGCAAACAAAAAAACCA
CCGCTACCAGCGGTGGTTTGTTTGCCGGATCAAGAGCTACCAACTCTTTTTCCGAGGTAACTGGCTTCAG
CAGAGCGCAGATACCAAATACTGTTCTTCTAGTGTAGCCGTAGTTAGGCCACCACTTCAAGAACTCTGTA
GCACCGCCTACATACCTCGCTCTGCTAATCCTGTTACCAGTGGCTGCTGCCAGTGGCGATAAGTCGTGTC
TTACCGGGTTGGACTCAAGACGATAGTTACCGGATAAGGCGCAGCGGTCGGGCTGAACGGGGGGTTCGTG
CACACAGCCCAGCTTGGAGCGAACGACCTACACCGAACTGAGATACCTACAGCGTGAGCTATGAGAAAGC
GCCACGCTTCCCGAAGGGAGAAAGGCGGACAGGTATCCGGTAAGCGGCAGGGTCGGAACAGGAGAGCGCA
CGAGGGAGCTTCCAGGGGTAAACGCCTGGTATCTTTATAGTCCTGTCGGGTTTCGCCACCTCTGACTTGA
GCATCGATTTTTGTGATGCTCGTCAGGGGGGCGGAGCCTATGGAAAAACGCCAGCAACGCAGAAAGGCCC
ACCCGAAGGTGAGCCAGGTGATTACATTTGGGCCCTCATCAGAGGTTTTCACCGTCATCACCGAAACGCG
CGAGGCAGCTGCGGTAAAGCTCATCAGCGTGGTCGTGAAGCGATTCACAGATGTCTGCCTGTTCATCCGC
GTCCAGCTCGTTGAGTTTCTCCAGAAGCGTTAATGTCTGGCTTCTGATAAAGCGGGCCATGTTAAGGGCG
GTTTTTTCCTGTTTGGTCACTTACCAATGCTTAATCAGTGAGGCACCTATCTCAGCGATCTGTCTATTTC
GTTCATCCATAGTTGCCTGACTCCCCGTCGTGTAGATAACTACGATGCGGGAGGGCTTACCATCTGGCCC
CAGTGCTGCAATGATACCGCGAGACCCACGCTCACCGGCTCCAGATTTATCAGCAATAAACCAGCCAGCC
GGGAGGGCCGAGCGCAGAAGTGATCCTGCAACTTTATCCGCCTCCATCCAGTCTATTAATTGTTGCCGGG
AAGCTAGAGTAAGTAGTTCGCCAGTTAATAGTTTGCGCAACGTTGTTGCCATTGCTACAGGCATCGTGGT
GTCACGCTCGTCGTTTGGTATGGCTTCATTCAGCTCCGGTTCCCAACGATCAAGGCGAGTTACATGATCC
CCCATGTTGTGCAAAAAAGCGGTTAGCTCCTTCGGTCCTCCGATCGTTGCCAGAAGTAAGTTGGCCGCAG
TGTTATCACTCATGGTTATGGCAGCACTGCATAATTCTCTTACTGTCATGCCATCCGTGAGATGCTTTTC
TGTGACTGGTGAGTACTCAACCAAGTCATTCTGAGAATAGTGTATGCGGCGACCGAGTTGCTCTTGCCCG
GCGTCAATACGGGATAATACCGCGCCACATAGCAGAACTTTAAAAGTGCTCATCATTGGAAAACGTTCTT
CGGGGCGTAAACTCTCAAGGATCTTACCGCTGTTGAGATCCAGTTCGATGTAACCCACTCGTGCACCCAA
CTGATCTTCAGCATCTTTTACTTTCACCAGCGTTTCTGGGTGAGCAAAAACAGGAAGGCAAAATGCCGCA
AAAAAGGGAATAAGGGCGACACGGAAATGTTGAATACTCATTTTAGCTTCCTTAGCTCCTGAAAATCTCG
ATAACTCAAAAAATACGCCCGGTAGTGATCTTATTTCATTATGGTGAAAGTTGGAACCTCTTACGTGCCG
ATCAAGTCAAAAGCCTCCGGTCGGAGGCTTTTGACTTTCTGCTATGGAGGTCAGGTATGATTTAAATGGT
CAGTTAGA
Features (pLannotate 1.2.2; 13 found; start..end, strand, type, name):
     10..417     +  promoter       TEF1 promoter: S. cerevisiae TEF1; promoter for EF-1α
    431..967     +  CDS            R1A_SARS2 (fragment) (sequence partly withheld): Experimental evidence at protein level: Swiss-Prot protein existence level 1. [Non-structural protein 10]: Plays a pivotal role in viral transcription by stimulating both nsp14 3'-5' exoribonuclease and nsp16 2'-O-methyltransferase activities. Therefore plays an essential role in viral mRNAs cap methylation. From Severe acute respiratory syndrome coronavirus 2 (2019-nCoV) (SARS-CoV-2).
   1032..1204    +  terminator     CYC1 terminator (fragment): S. cerevisiae CYC1; transcription terminator for CYC1
   1240..1416    +  promoter       URA3 promoter (fragment): S. cerevisiae URA3
   1417..2220    +  CDS            URA3: orotidine-5'-phosphate decarboxylase, required for uracil biosynthesis; S. cerevisiae URA3; yeast auxotrophic marker, counterselectable with 5-fluoroorotic acid (5-FOA)
   2303..3285    -  rep_origin     2μ ori: yeast 2μ plasmid origin of replication
   3363..3392    +  terminator     T3Te terminator: phage T3 early transcription terminator
   3414..4001    +  rep_origin     ori: high-copy-number ColE1/pMB1/pBR322/pUC origin of replication
   4013..4040    -  terminator     T7Te terminator: phage T7 early transcription terminator
   4064..4255    -  CDS            rop: Rop protein, which maintains plasmids at low copy number; rop
   4256..5116    -  CDS            AmpR: β-lactamase; bla; confers resistance to ampicillin, carbenicillin, and related antibiotics
   5117..5219    -  promoter       cat promoter: promoter of the E. coli cat gene encoding chloramphenicol acetyltransferase
   5220..5251    -  terminator     tonB terminator: bidirectional E. coli tonB-P14 transcription terminator
