[The description below was written by a language model from this plasmid's Addgene catalogue record and pLannotate feature annotations shown in this document.]
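Description:
pGBW-m4046449 is an E. coli–yeast shuttle plasmid of about 5.3 kb built for episomal expression of the SARS-CoV-2 leader protein in Saccharomyces cerevisiae. This protein is the first mature product of the ORF1ab/ORF1a polyprotein, commonly called nsp1. In bacteria the plasmid replicates from a high-copy ColE1/pUC-type origin and is selected with ampicillin. The β-lactamase gene is annotated as driven by a cat promoter. The bacterial module is insulated by short phage T3Te and T7Te terminators and a tonB terminator. A short rop-like coding segment is also annotated next to AmpR, although the catalogue lists the plasmid as high copy. In yeast, the 2μ origin supports multicopy maintenance. URA3, with its own promoter, complements uracil auxotrophy and can be counterselected with 5-FOA.

The expression cassette places the wild-type insert of roughly 0.5 kb, made by gene synthesis, between the constitutive TEF1 promoter and a CYC1 terminator. The automated annotation matches this region to a fragment of the SARS-CoV-2 replicase polyprotein 1a. The accompanying functional text about nsp10 is generic to that polyprotein database entry, not specific to this fragment, and the catalogue identity and referenced protein indicate the leader protein. The listing of budding yeast alongside the virus as species may reflect codon adaptation, but the record does not say so. According to the catalogue, the backbone supplies a C-terminal thrombin-cleavable 6xHis tag, which would allow metal-affinity purification and later tag removal. This tag is not separately annotated in the feature table. The plasmid is intended for producing the viral protein in yeast, for example for purification or functional study.
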