Addgene plasmid #145453: pGBW-m4046449
Purpose: Yeast Expression plasmid for SARS-CoV-2 leader protein
Depositing lab: Ginkgo Bioworks & Benjie Chen. Depositing organization: Ginkgo Bioworks.
Backbone
  Vector backbone: AmpR; 2u URA3
  Backbone size w/o insert (bp): 4078
  Vector type: Yeast Expression
  Selectable markers: URA3
Growth in bacteria
  Bacterial resistance: Ampicillin, 100 μg/mL
  Growth temperature: 37°C
  Growth strain: DH5alpha
  Copy number: High Copy
Gene/Insert
  Gene/Insert name: SARS-CoV-2 leader protein
  Species: S. cerevisiae (budding yeast); Severe acute respiratory syndrome coronavirus 2
  Insert size (bp): 533
  Mutation: wt
  Entrez Gene: ORF1ab (a.k.a. GU280_gp01)
  Promoter: pTEF1
  Tag / fusion protein: Cleavable thrombin;6xHIS (C terminal on backbone)
  Cloning method: Unknown
Resource information
  A portion of this plasmid was derived from a plasmid made by: GinkgoBioworks
Depositor comments: NCBI Reference Sequence: YP_009725297.1Created by gene synthesis with Not1 site.
How to cite: pGBW-m4046449 was a gift from Ginkgo Bioworks & Benjie Chen (Addgene plasmid # 145453 ; http://n2t.net/addgene:145453 ; RRID:Addgene_145453)
